Addgene plasmid #130928: pLY61
Purpose: A CRISPR activation device with the necessary genes (dxcas9 3.7 controlled by Ptet, pspFΔHTH::λN22plus controlled by promoter J23106), and the reporter part (PpspA-LEA1B1 with sfgfp::ASV).
Depositing lab: Baojun Wang. Depositing organization: University of Edinburgh. Publication: Engineered CRISPRa enables programmable eukaryote-like gene activation in bacteria. Liu Y, Wan X, Wang B. Nat Commun. 2019 Aug 26;10(1):3693. doi: 10.1038/s41467-019-11479-0. PubMed 31451697.
Backbone
  Vector backbone: pSB4A3mut
  Backbone manufacturer: Original version designed by: Reshma Shetty; Mutations introduced by: unknown
  Backbone size w/o insert (bp): 3337
  Total vector size (bp): 10491
  Vector type: Bacterial Expression, Synthetic Biology
Growth in bacteria
  Bacterial resistance: Ampicillin, 100 μg/mL
  Growth temperature: 37°C
  Growth strain: DH5alpha
  Growth instructions: Culture in the Lennox’s Luria-Bertani (LB) medium (10 g/L peptone, 5 g/L yeast extract, 5 g/L NaCl)
  Copy number: Low Copy
Gene/Insert 1
  Gene/Insert name: dxcas9 (3.7)
  Species: Synthetic; Streptococcus pyogenes
  Insert size (bp): 4170
  Mutation: Mutations D10A and H840A on WT cas9 for dCas9; Synonymous mutation at R63 of dcas9 (CGT>CGC); Synonymous mutation at R447 of dcas9 (CGA>CGT); Mutations A262T, R324L, S409I, E480K, E543D, M694I and E1219V for dxCas9
  Promoter: Ptet
  Cloning method: Unknown
  Sequencing primers: 5′ TGCCACCTGACGTCTAAGAA; 3′ TGCGCTGTTAATCACTTTACTTTTATCTAATCTTG
Gene/Insert 2
  Gene/Insert name: tetR
  Species: E. coli
  Insert size (bp): 790
  Mutation: Synonymous mutation at S2 of tetR (TCT>TCA)
  Promoter: Ptet
  Cloning method: Unknown
  Sequencing primers: 5′ GAGCTGTCCGTTTGAGGCGAGTCGCTTCCGCTG; 3′ CACGAATATTTCCCGGCCAACGATAATTCAGC
Gene/Insert 3
  Gene/Insert name: pspFΔHTH::λN22plus
  Species: Synthetic; E. coli
  Insert size (bp): 1084
  Mutation: The HTH domain of the pspF gene was deleted (297-326). Mutations D2N and Q4R in the λN22 domain.
  Promoter: Anderson promoter: J23106
  Tag / fusion protein: pspFΔHTH::λN22plus (C terminal on insert)
  Cloning method: Restriction Enzyme; 5′ cloning site XbaI (destroyed during cloning); 3′ cloning site SpeI (destroyed during cloning)
  Sequencing primers: 5′ AGCATCAAGTCGCTAAAGAAGAAAGGGAAACACCTACTACTG; 3′ CTCGCCACGCACGGAAAACTTATGACCGTTGAC
Gene/Insert 4
  Gene/Insert name: sfgfp
  Species: Synthetic
  Insert size (bp): 1110
  Promoter: PpspA-LEA1B1
  Tag / fusion protein: ASV tag (C terminal on insert)
  Cloning method: Restriction Enzyme; 5′ cloning site XbaI (destroyed during cloning); 3′ cloning site SpeI, PstI (not destroyed)
  Sequencing primers: 5′ CTGCAACTCAGTTTGCAAATGAATGCAC; 3′ ATTACCGCCTTTGAGTGAGC
Terms and licenses: Academic/Nonprofit Terms; Industry Terms: Not Available to Industry
Depositor comments: The Top10 bacterial strain should be used for downstream applications
How to cite: pLY61 was a gift from Baojun Wang (Addgene plasmid # 130928 ; http://n2t.net/addgene:130928 ; RRID:Addgene_130928)
