[The description below was written by a language model from this plasmid's Addgene catalogue record and pLannotate feature annotations shown in this document.]
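Description:
pLY61 is a 10.5 kb low-copy bacterial expression plasmid for synthetic biology, built on pSB4A3mut, a mutated BioBrick backbone. It replicates in E. coli from the pSC101 origin with its Rep101 (RepA) protein and is selected with ampicillin through the bla gene. BioBrick prefix and suffix sequences and flanking terminators insulate the cargo. The plasmid carries most of a CRISPR activation (CRISPRa) device together with its fluorescent readout.

The device has three functional modules. First, dxCas9 3.7 is a nuclease-dead Streptococcus pyogenes Cas9 (D10A, H840A) carrying seven additional xCas9 substitutions. It is transcribed from Ptet, and tetR is encoded divergently from the overlapping tetR/tetA promoter region, so expression of the DNA-binding protein is inducible with tetracycline-class inducers. Second, the constitutive Anderson promoter J23106 (annotated as a J23119-like fragment) drives pspFΔHTH::λN22plus. This is the phage shock activator PspF with its helix-turn-helix DNA-binding domain deleted, fused at the C terminus to a mutated λ N RNA-binding peptide. The peptide presumably lets the activator be recruited through a matching RNA hairpin on a guide scaffold, placing it upstream of a target promoter. Third, the engineered PpspA-LEA1B1 promoter drives superfolder GFP with an ASV ssrA-type degradation tag, which shortens reporter half-life. A hammerhead ribozyme upstream of the coding sequence serves as a 5′ insulator.

No guide RNA cassette appears in the record or the annotation, so the guide is presumably supplied separately. The construct is used to test programmable, eukaryote-like gene activation in bacteria.
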