Features (pLannotate 1.2.2; 19 found; start..end, strand, type, name):
    228..1178    -  CDS            Rep101: RepA protein needed for replication with the pSC101 origin; rep101
   1226..1448    -  rep_origin     pSC101 ori: low-copy replication origin that requires the Rep101 protein
   1940..2034    -  terminator     lambda t0 terminator: transcription terminator from phage lambda
   2064..2924    -  CDS            AmpR: β-lactamase; bla; confers resistance to ampicillin, carbenicillin, and related antibiotics
   2925..3029    -  promoter       AmpR promoter: bla
   3116..3159    -  terminator     bacterial terminator: putative bacterial transcription terminator
   3162..3183    +  misc_feature   BioBrick prefix: BioBrick prefix for parts that do not start with "ATG"
   3249..7353    -  CDS            dCas9 (fragment): catalytically dead mutant of the Cas9 endonuclease from the Streptococcus pyogenes Type II CRISPR/Cas system RNA-guided DNA-binding protein that lacks endonuclease activity due to the D10A mutation in the RuvC catalytic domain and the H840A mutation in the HNH catalytic domain
   7389..7444    -  promoter       tetR/tetA promoters: tetR; overlapping promoters for bacterial tetR and tetA
   7463..8083    +  CDS            tetR: TETR2_ECOLX - Experimental evidence at protein level: Swiss-Prot protein existence level 1. TetR is the repressor of the tetracycline resistance element; its N-terminal region forms a helix-turn-helix structure and binds DNA. Binding of tetracycline to TetR reduces the repressor affinity for the tetracycline resistance gene (tetA) promoter operator sites. From Escherichia coli.
   8158..8186    +  promoter       J23119 promoter (fragment): bacterial promoter (Registry of Standard Biological Parts BBa J23119)
   8214..9101    +  CDS            pspF (fragment): PSPF_ECOLI - Also known as ycjB. Experimental evidence at protein level: Swiss-Prot protein existence level 1. Transcriptional activator for the phage shock protein (psp) operon (pspABCDE) and pspG gene. From Escherichia coli (strain K12).
   9114..9167    +  CDS            λ N peptide (fragment): N-terminal RNA-binding domain from the λ bacteriophage antiterminator protein N (Baron-Benhamou et al., 2004)
   9418..9467    +  misc_RNA       sTRSV HHRz: hammerhead ribozyme from the tobacco ringspot virus satellite RNA (Khvorova et al., 2003)
   9518..10231   +  CDS            superfolder GFP: GFP variant that folds robustly even when fused to poorly folded proteins (Pédelacq et al., 2006)
  10238..10261   +  CDS            ssrA tag (LVA) (fragment): C-terminal peptide that mediates degradation in bacteria through the ClpXP and ClpAP proteases (McGinness et al., 2006) mutant LVA variant that confers accelerated degradation under some conditions (Andersen et al., 1998)
  10338..10358   +  misc_feature   BioBrick suffix: universal suffix for all parts
  10359..10416   +  terminator     his operon terminator: This putative transcriptin terminator from the E. coli his operon has a 2-bp deletion introduced during synthesis. Its efficiency has not been determined.
  10435..10487   -  rep_origin     RSF ori (fragment): Plasmids containing the RSF 1030 origin of replication can be propagated in E. coli cells that contain additional plasmids with compatible origins.
>Addgene plasmid #130928 | pLY61 | addgene full sequence | sequence record 257360 | Addgene NGS Result
GCTCACTCAAAGGCGGTAATCTCGAGGTTACATTGTCGATCTGTTCATGGTGAACAGCTTTGAATGCACC
AAAAACTCGTAAAAGCTCTGATGTATCTATCTTTTTTACACCGTTTTCATCTGTGCATATGGACAGTTTT
CCCTTTGATATGTAACGGTGAACAGTTGTTCTACTTTTGTTTGTTAGTCTTGATGCTTCACTGATAGATA
CAAGAGCCATAAGAACCTCAGATCCTTCCGTATTTAGCCAGTATGTTCTCTAGTGTGGTTCGTTGTTTTT
GCGTGAGCCATGAGAACGAACCATTGAGATCATACTTACTTTGCATGTCACTCAAAAATTTTGCCTCAAA
ACTGGTGAGCTGAATTTTTGCAGTTAAAGCATCGTGTAGTGTTTTTCTTAGTCCGTTATGTAGGTAGGAA
TCTGATGTAATGGTTGTTGGTATTTTGTCACCATTCATTTTTATCTGGTTGTTCTCAAGTTCGGTTACGA
GATCCATTTGTCTATCTAGTTCAACTTGGAAAATCAACGTATCAGTCGGGCGGCCTCGCTTATCAACCAC
CAATTTCATATTGCTGTAAGTGTTTAAATCTTTACTTATTGGTTTCAAAACCCATTGGTTAAGCCTTTTA
AACTCATGGTAGTTATTTTCAAGCATTAACATGAACTTAAATTCATCAAGGCTAATCTCTATATTTGCCT
TGTGAGTTTTCTTTTGTGTTAGTTCTTTTAATAACCACTCATAAATCCTCATAGAGTATTTGTTTTCAAA
AGACTTAACATGTTCCAGATTATATTTTATGAATTTTTTTAACTGGAAAAGATAAGGCAATATCTCTTCA
CTAAAAACTAATTCTAATTTTTCGCTTGAGAACTTGGCATAGTTTGTCCACTGGAAAATCTCAAAGCCTT
TAACCAAAGGATTCCTGATTTCCACAGTTCTCGTCATCAGCTCTCTGGTTGCTTTAGCTAATACACCATA
AGCATTTTCCCTACTGATGTTCATCATCTGAGCGTATTGGTTATAAGTGAACGATACCGTCCGTTCTTTC
CTTGTAGGGTTTTCAATCGTGGGGTTGAGTAGTGCCACACAGCATAAAATTAGCTTGGTTTCATGCTCCG
TTAAGTCATAGCGACTAATCGCTAGTTCATTTGCTTTGAAAACAACTAATTCAGACATACATCTCAATTG
GTCTAGGTGATTTTAATCACTATACCAATTGAGATGGGCTAGTCAATGATAATTACATGTCCTTTTCCTT
TGAGTTGTGGGTATCTGTAAATTCTGCTAGACCTTTGCTGGAAAACTTGTAAATTCTGCTAGACCCTCTG
TAAATTCCGCTAGACCTTTGTGTGTTTTTTTTGTTTATATTCAAGTGGTTATAATTTATAGAATAAAGAA
AGAATAAAAAAAGATAAAAAGAATAGATCCCAGCCCTGTGTATAACTCACTACTTTAGTCAGTTCCGCAG
TATTACAAAAGGATGTCGCAAACGCTGTTTGCTCCTCTACAAAACAGACCTTAAAACCCTAAAGGCTTAA
GTAGCACCCTCGCAAGCTCGGGCAAATCGCTGAATATTCCTTTTGTCTCCGACCATCAGGCACCTGAGTC
GCTGTCTTTTTCGTGACATTCAGTTCGCTGCGCTCACGGCTCTGGCAGTGAATGGGGGTAAATGGCACTA
CAGGCGCCTTTTATGGATTCATGCAAGGAAACTACCCATAATACAAGAAAAGCCCGTCACGGGCTTCTCA
GGGCGTTTTATGGCGGGTCTGCTATGTGGTGCTATCTGACTTTTTGCTGTTCAGCAGTTCCTGCCCTCTG
ATTTTCCAGTCTGACCACTTCGGATTATCCCGTGACAGGTCATTCAGACTGGCTAATGCACCCAGTAAGG
CAGCGGTATCATCAACAGGCTTACCCGTCTTACTGTCCCTAGTGCTTGGATTCTCACCAATAAAAAACGC
CCGGCGGCAACCGAGCGTTCTGAACAAATCCAGATGGAGTTCTGAGGTCATTACTGGATCTATCAACAGG
AGTCCAAGCGAGCTCGTAAACTTGGTCTGACAGTTACCAATGCTTAATCAGTGAGGCACCTATCTCAGCG
ATCTGTCTATTTCGTTCATCCATAGTTGCCTGACTCCCCGTCGTGTAGATAACTACGATACGGGAGGGCT
TACCATCTGGCCCCAGTGCTGCAATGATACCGCGAGACCCACGCTCACCGGCTCCAGATTTATCAGCAAT
AAACCAGCCAGCCGGAAGGGCCGAGCGCAGAAGTGGTCCTGCAACTTTATCCGCCTCCATCCAGTCTATT
AATTGTTGCCGGGAAGCTAGAGTAAGTAGTTCGCCAGTTAATAGTTTGCGCAACGTTGTTGCCATTGCTA
CAGGCATCGTGGTGTCACGCTCGTCGTTTGGTATGGCTTCATTCAGCTCCGGTTCCCAACGATCAAGGCG
AGTTACATGATCCCCCATGTTGTGCAAAAAAGCGGTTAGCTCCTTCGGTCCTCCGATCGTTGTCAGAAGT
AAGTTGGCCGCAGTGTTATCACTCATGGTTATGGCAGCACTGCATAATTCTCTTACTGTCATGCCATCCG
TAAGATGCTTTTCTGTGACTGGTGAGTACTCAACCAAGTCATTCTGAGAATAGTGTATGCGGCGACCGAG
TTGCTCTTGCCCGGCGTCAATACGGGATAATACCGCGCCACATAGCAGAACTTTAAAAGTGCTCATCATT
GGAAAACGTTCTTCGGGGCGAAAACTCTCAAGGATCTTACCGCTGTTGAGATCCAGTTCGATGTAACCCA
CTCGTGCACCCAACTGATCTTCAGCATCTTTTACTTTCACCAGCGTTTCTGGGTGAGCAAAAACAGGAAG
GCAAAATGCCGCAAAAAAGGGAATAAGGGCGACACGGAAATGTTGAATACTCATACTCTTCCTTTTTCAA
TATTATTGAAGCATTTATCAGGGTTATTGTCTCATGAGCGGATACATATTTGAATGTATTTAGAAAAATA
AACAAATAGGGGTTCCGCGCACATTTCCCATGGTGCCACCTGACGTCTAAGAAACCATTATTATCATGAC
ATTAACCTATAAAAATAGGCGTATCACGAGGCAGAATTTCAGATAAAAAAAATCCTTAGCTTTCGCTAAG
GATGATTTCTGGAATTCGCGGCCGCTTCTAGAGGGGAGACCAGAAACAAAAAAAGGGGAGCGGTTTCCCG
CTCCCCTTCAATAATTGGCTCTAGTATTAGTCACCTCCTAGCTGACTCAAATCAATGCGTGTTTCATAAA
GACCAGTGATGGATTGATGGATAAGAGTGGCATCTAAAACTTCTTTTGTAGACGTATATCGTTTACGATC
AATTGTTGTATCAAAATATTTAAAAGCAGCGGGAGCTCCAAGATTCGTCAACGTAAATAAATGAATAATA
TTTTCTGCTTGTTCACGTATTGGTTTGTCTCTATGTTTGTTATATGCACTAAGAACTTTATCTAAATTGG
CATCTGCTAAAATAACACGCTTAGAAAATTCACTGATTTGCTCAATAATCTCATCTAAATAATGCTTATG
CTGCTCCACAAACAATTGTTTTTGTTCGTTATCTTCTGGACTACCCTTCAACTTTTCATAATGACTAGCT
AAATATAAAAAATTCACATATTTGCTTGGCAGAGCCAGCTCATTTCCTTTTTGTAAAACTCCGGCACTAG
CCAGCATCCGTTTACGACCGTTTTCTAACTCAAAAAGACTATATTTAGGTAGTTTAATGATTAAGTCTTT
TTTAACTTCCTTATATCCTTTAGCTTCTAAAAAGTCAATCGGATTTTTTTCAAAGGAACTTCTTTCCATA
ATTGTGATCCCTAGTAACTCTTTAACGGATTTTAACTTCTTCGATTTCCCTTTTTCCACCTTAGCAACCA
CTAGGACTGAATAAGCTACCGTTGGACTATCAAAACCACCATATTTTTTTGGATCCCAGTCTTTTTTACG
AGCAATAAGCTTGTCCGAATTTCTTTTTGGTAAAATTGACTCCTTGGAGAATCCGCCTGTCTGTACTTCT
GTTTTCTTGACAATATTGACTTGGGGCATGGACAATACTTTGCGCACTGTGGCAAAATCTCGCCCTTTAT
CCCAGACAATTTCTCCAGTTTCCCCATTAGTTTCGATTAGAGGGCGTTTGCGAATCTCTCCATTTGCAAG
TGTAATTTCTGTTTTGAAGAAGTTCATGATATTAGAGTAAAAGAAATATTTTGCGGTTGCTTTGCCTATT
TCTTGCTCAGACTTAGCAATCATTTTACGAACATCATAAACTTTATAATCACCATAGACAAACTCCGATT
CAAGTTTTGGATATTTCTTAATCAAAGCAGTTCCAACGACGGCATTTAGATACGCATCATGGGCATGATG
GTAATTGTTAATCTCACGTACTTTATAGAATTGGAAATCTTTTCGGAAGTCAGAAACTAATTTAGATTTT
AAGGTAATCACTTTAACCTCTCGAATAAGTTTATCATTTTCATCGTATTTAGTATTCATGCGACTATCCA
AAATTTGTGCCACATGCTTAGTGATTTGGCGAGTTTCAACCAATTGGCGTTTGATAAAACCAGCTTTATC
AAGTTCACTCAAACCTCCACGTTCAGCTTTCGTTAAATTATCAAACTTACGTTGAGTGATTAACTTGGCG
TTTAGAAGTTGTCTCCAATAGTTTTTCATCTTTTTGACTACTTCTTCACTTGGAACGTTATCCGATTTAC
CACGATTTTTATCAGAACGCGTTAAGACCTTATTGTCTATTGAATCGTCTTTAAGGAAACTTTGTGGAAC
AATGGCATCGACATCATAATCACTTAAACGATTAATATCTAATTCTTGGTCCACATACATGTCTCTTCCA
TTTTGGAGATAATAGAGATAGAGCTTTTCATTTTGCAATTGAGTATTTTCAACAGGATGCTCTTTAAGAA
TCTGACTTCCTAATTCTTTGATACCTTCTTCGATTCGTTTCATACGCTCTCGCGAATTTTTCTGGCCCTT
TTGAGTTGTCTGATTTTCACGTGCCATTTCAATAACGATATTTTCTGGCTTATGCCGCCCCATTACTTTG
ACCAATTCATCAACAACTTTTACAGTCTGTAAAATACCTTTTTTAATAGCAGGGCTACCAGCTAAATTTG
CAATATGTTCATGTAAACTATCGCCTTGTCCAGACACTTGTGCTTTTTGAATGTCTTCTTTAAATGTCAA
ACTATCATCATGGATCAGCTGAATAAAATTGCGATTGGCAAAACCATCTGATTTCAAAAAATCTAATATT
GTTTTGCCAGATTGCTTATCCCTAATACCATTAATCAATTTTCGAGACAAACGTCCCCAACCAGTATAAC
GGCGACGTTTAAGCTGTTTCATCACCTTATCATCAAAGAGGTGAGCATATGTTTTAAGTCTTTCCTCAAT
CATCTCCCTATCTTCAAATAAGGTCAATGTTAAAACAATATCCTCTAAGATATCTTCATTTTCTTCATTA
TCCAAAAAATCTTTATCTTTAATAATTTTTAGCAAATCATGGTAGGTACCTAATGAAGCATTAAATCTAT
CTTCAACTCCTGAAATTTCAACACTATCAAAACATTCTATTTTTTTGAAATAATCTTCTTTTAATTGCTT
AACGGTTACTTTTCGATTTGTTTTGAAGAGTAAATCAACAATGGCTTTCTTCTGATCACCTGAAAGAAAT
GCTGGTTTTCGCATTCCTTCAGTAACATATTTGACCTTTGTCAATTCGTTATAAACCGTAAAATACTCAT
AAAGCAAACTATGTTTTGGTAGTACTTTTTCATTTGGAAGATTTTTATCAAAGTTTGTCATGCGTTCAAT
AAATGATTGAGCTGAAGCACCTTTATCGACAACTTTTTCAAAATTCCATGGGGTAATTGTTTCTTCAGAC
TTCCGAGTCATCCATGCAAAACGACTATTGCCACGCGCCAATGGACCAACATAATAAGGAATACGAAAAG
TCAAGATTTTTTCAATCTTCTCACGATTGTCTTTTAAAAATGGATAAAAGTCTTCTTGTCTTCTCAAAAT
AGCATGCAGCTCACCCAAGTGAATTTGATGGGGAATAATGCCGTTGTCAAAGGTCCGTTGCTTGCGCAGC
AAATCTTCACGATTTAGTTTCACCAATAATTCCTCAGTACCATCCATTTTTTCTAAAATTGGTTTGATAA
ATTTATAAAATTCTTCTTGGCTAGCTCCCCCATCAATATAACCTGCATATCCGTTTTTTGATTGATCAAA
AAAGATTTCTTTATACTTTTCTGGAAGTTGTTGTCGAACTAAAGCTTTTAAAAGAGTCAAGTCTTGATGA
TGTTCATCGTATAATTTAATCATTGAAGCTGATAGGGGAGCCTTAGTTATTTCAGTATTTACTCTTAGGA
TATCTGAAAGTAAAATAGCATCTGATAAATTCTTAGCTGCCAAAAACAAATCAGCATATTGATCTCCAAT
TTGCGCCAATAAATTATCTAAATCATCATCGTAAGTATCTTTTGAAAGCTGTAATTTGGTATCTTCTGCC
AAATCAAAATTTGATTTAAAATTAGGGGTCAAACCCAATGACAAAGCAATGAGATTCCCAAATAAGCCAT
TTTTCTTCTCACCGGGGAGCTGAGCAATGAGATTTTCTAATCGTCTTGATTTACTCAATCGTGCAGAAAG
AATCGCTTTAGCATCTACTCCACTTGCGTTAATAGGGTTTTCTTCAAATAATTGATTGTAGGTTTGTACC
AACTGGATAAATAGTTTGTCCACATCACTATTATCAGGATTTAAATCTCCCTCAATCAAAAAATGACCAC
GAAACTTAATCATATGCGCTAAGGCCAAATAGATTAAGCGCAAATCCGCTTTATCAGTAGAATCTACCAA
TTTTTTTCGCAGATGATAGATAGTTGGATATTTCTCATGATAAGCAACTTCATCTACTATATTTCCAAAA
ATAGGATGACGTTCATGCTTCTTGTCTTCTTCCACCAAAAAAGACTCTTCAAGTCGATGAAAGAAACTAT
CATCTACTTTCGCCATCTCATTTGAAAAAATCTCCTGTAGATAACAAATACGATTCTTCCGACGTGTATA
CCTTCTACGAGCTGTCCGTTTGAGGCGAGTCGCTTCCGCTGTCTCTCCACTGTCAAATAAAAGAGCCCCT
ATAAGATTTTTTTTGATACTGTGGCGGTCTGTATTTCCCAGAACCTTGAACTTTTTAGACGGAACCTTAT
ATTCATCAGTGATCACCGCCCATCCGACGCTATTTGTGCCGATAGCTAAGCCTATTGAGTATTTCTTATC
CATAGATCCTTTCTCCTCTTTAGATCTTTTCAATTCTTTTCTCTATCACTGATAGGGAGTGGTAAAATAA
CTCTATCAACGATAGAGTGTCAACAAAAATTAGGAATTAATGATGTCAAGATTAGATAAAAGTAAAGTGA
TTAACAGCGCATTAGAGCTGCTTAATGAGGTCGGAATCGAAGGTTTAACAACCCGTAAACTCGCCCAGAA
GCTAGGTGTAGAGCAGCCTACATTGTATTGGCATGTAAAAAATAAGCGGGCTTTGCTCGACGCCTTAGCC
ATTGAGATGTTAGATAGGCACCATACTCACTTTTGCCCTTTAGAAGGGGAAAGCTGGCAAGATTTTTTAC
GTAATAACGCTAAAAGTTTTAGATGTGCTTTACTAAGTCATCGCGATGGAGCAAAAGTACATTTAGGTAC
ACGGCCTACAGAAAAACAGTATGAAACTCTCGAAAATCAATTAGCCTTTTTATGCCAACAAGGTTTTTCA
CTAGAGAATGCATTATATGCACTCAGCGCTGTGGGGCATTTTACTTTAGGTTGCGTATTGGAAGATCAAG
AGCATCAAGTCGCTAAAGAAGAAAGGGAAACACCTACTACTGATAGTATGCCGCCATTATTACGACAAGC
TATCGAATTATTTGATCACCAAGGTGCAGAGCCAGCCTTCTTATTCGGCCTTGAATTGATCATATGCGGA
TTAGAAAAACAACTTAAATGTGAAAGTGGGTCTTAATACTAGAGCCAATTATTGAAGGCCGCTAACGCGG
CCTTTTTTTGTTTCTGGTCTCCCTACTAGAGTTTACGGCTAGCTCAGTCCTAGGTATAGTGCTAGCTACT
AGAGTCACACAGGAAAGTACTAGATGGCAGAATACAAAGATAATTTACTTGGTGAGGCGAACAGCTTTCT
CGAAGTGCTGGAACAGGTTTCGCATCTCGCACCGCTGGACAAACCGGTGCTCATCATCGGCGAACGCGGC
ACCGGTAAAGAGCTGATTGCCAGCCGCCTGCATTATCTCTCCTCCCGTTGGCAAGGGCCGTTTATTTCCC
TTAACTGCGCGGCGTTAAATGAAAATCTGCTGGATTCCGAACTGTTTGGTCACGAAGCGGGGGCGTTTAC
CGGTGCGCAAAAACGTCATCCAGGGAGATTTGAACGTGCCGACGGCGGTACGCTATTTCTTGATGAACTC
GCTACGGCACCGATGATGGTGCAGGAGAAATTATTGCGCGTGATTGAGTACGGTGAACTGGAGCGCGTTG
GCGGCAGCCAACCATTGCAGGTGAATGTGCGGTTGGTATGCGCGACGAATGCCGATCTCCCGGCGATGGT
CAATGAAGGCACTTTTCGCGCTGACCTGCTCGACCGACTGGCTTTTGATGTTGTACAACTGCCACCACTG
CGCGAGCGCGAAAGCGACATAATGTTGATGGCAGAATACTTTGCCATCCAGATGTGTCGGGAAATCAAGC
TGCCTCTGTTCCCGGGGTTTACGGAGCGCGCCAGAGAAACATTGCTGAATTATCGTTGGCCGGGAAATAT
TCGTGAATTGAAAAACGTGGTGGAACGTTCAGTGTATCGCCACGGCACCAGCGATTATCCGCTTGATGAC
ATCATTATTGATCCCTTTAAACGGCGTCCGCCTGAAGACGCTATCGCCGTTTCAGAAACCACCTCGCTTC
CAACACTGCCGCTGGATTTACGTGAGTTTCAGATGCAGCAGGAAAAAGAGTTGCTGCAACTCAGTTTGCA
AATGAATGCACGCACACGCCGCCGCGAACGTCGCGCAGAGAAACAGGCTCAATGGAAAGCAGCAAATTAA
TACTAGAGCCAATTATTGAAGGCCGCTAACGCGGCCTTTTTTTGTTTCTGGTCTCCCTACTAGAAGTTAT
CCCGACGCGCCGTCCGGTCTGAGGTCTGGAAGATCGGTTAGTGTAATTCGCTAACTCATCCTGGCATGTT
GCTGTTGATTCTTCAATCAGATCTTTATAAATCAAAAAGATAAAAAATTGGCACGCAAATTGTATTAACA
GTTCAGCAGGACAATCCTGAACGCAAATACTAGAGAGCTGTCACCGGATGTGCTTTCCGGTCTGATGAGT
CCGTGAGGACGAAACAGCCTCTACAAATAATTTTGTTTAACTAGAGATTAAAGAGGAGAAATACCATATG
CGTAAAGGCGAAGAGCTGTTCACTGGTGTCGTCCCTATTCTGGTGGAACTGGATGGTGATGTCAACGGTC
ATAAGTTTTCCGTGCGTGGCGAGGGTGAAGGTGACGCAACTAATGGTAAACTGACGCTGAAGTTCATCTG
TACTACTGGTAAACTGCCGGTACCTTGGCCGACTCTGGTAACGACGCTGACTTATGGTGTTCAGTGCTTT
GCTCGTTATCCGGACCATATGAAGCAGCATGACTTCTTCAAGTCCGCCATGCCGGAAGGCTATGTGCAGG
AACGCACGATTTCCTTTAAGGATGACGGCACGTACAAAACGCGTGCGGAAGTGAAATTTGAAGGCGATAC
CCTGGTAAACCGCATTGAGCTGAAAGGCATTGACTTTAAAGAAGACGGCAATATCCTGGGCCATAAGCTG
GAATACAATTTTAACAGCCACAATGTTTACATCACCGCCGATAAACAAAAAAATGGCATTAAAGCGAATT
TTAAAATTCGCCACAACGTGGAGGATGGCAGCGTGCAGCTGGCTGATCACTACCAGCAAAACACTCCAAT
CGGTGATGGTCCTGTTCTGCTGCCAGACAATCACTATCTGAGCACGCAAAGCGTTCTGTCTAAAGATCCG
AACGAGAAACGCGATCATATGGTTCTGCTGGAGTTCGTAACCGCAGCGGGCATCACGCATGGTATGGATG
AACTGTACAAAAGGCCTGCTGCAAACGACGAAAACTACGCTGCATCAGTTTAATAATACTAGAGCCAATT
ATTGAAGGCCTCCCTAACGGGGGGCCTTTTTTTGTTTCTGGTCTCCCTACTAGTAGCGGCCGCTGCAGTC
CGGCAAAAAAGGGCAAGGTGTCACCACCCTGCCCTTTTTCTTTAAAACCGAAAAGATTACTTCGCGTTAT
GCAGGCTTCCTCGCTCACTGACTCGCTGCGCTCGGTCGTTCGGCTGCGGCGAGCGGTATCA
